Addgene plasmid #63348: pFusX3-2
Purpose: Encodes RVD positions 7-9 in TALEN assembly
Depositing lab: Stephen Ekker. Depositing organization: Mayo Foundation for Medical Education and Research. Publication: FusX: A rapid one-step TALE assembly system for genome science. Ma AC, McNulty MS, Tanya PL, Jarryd CM, Martinez-Galvez G, Argue DP, Lee HB, Urban MD, Bullard CE, Blackburn PR, Man TK, Clark KJ, Ekker SC. Hum Gene Ther. 2016 Jun;27(6):451-63. doi: 10.1089/hum.2015.172 PubMed 26854857.
Backbone
  Vector backbone: FusX3
  Backbone size w/o insert (bp): 3015
  Vector type: TALEN
Growth in bacteria
  Bacterial resistance: Spectinomycin, 50 μg/mL
  Growth temperature: 37°C
  Growth strain: DH5alpha
  Copy number: High Copy
Gene/Insert
  Gene/Insert name: NI NI HD (alt name: X3_AAC)
  Species: Synthetic
  Mutation: none
  Cloning method: Restriction Enzyme; 5′ cloning site BsaI (destroyed during cloning); 3′ cloning site BsaI (destroyed during cloning)
  Sequencing primers: 5′ pCR8_F1; 3′ pCR8_R1
Terms and licenses: Academic/Nonprofit Terms; Industry Terms: Not Available to Industry
How to cite: pFusX3-2 was a gift from Stephen Ekker (Addgene plasmid # 63348 ; http://n2t.net/addgene:63348 ; RRID:Addgene_63348)
