[The description below was written by a language model from this plasmid's Addgene catalogue record.]
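Description:
pFusX3-2 is a bacterial library plasmid from the FusX system, a one-step method for assembling TALE repeat arrays used to build TALENs and related DNA-targeting proteins. It is built on the FusX3 backbone (about 3 kb without insert), is maintained at high copy number in standard E. coli cloning strains, and is selected with spectinomycin. The record does not include a feature table, so the origin of replication and other backbone elements are not specified, although the listed sequencing primers suggest a pCR8-type cloning vector.

The insert is a synthetic, pre-assembled trimer of TALE repeats carrying the repeat-variable diresidues NI, NI and HD. Under the standard TALE recognition code, NI specifies adenine and HD specifies cytosine, so this module reads the triplet AAC, as reflected in its alternative name X3_AAC. The trimer was introduced through BsaI sites that were destroyed during cloning, consistent with Golden Gate-style assembly using type IIS enzymes, which cut outside their recognition sequences and allow seamless, ordered joining of fragments.

Within the FusX scheme, this plasmid supplies RVD positions 7 to 9 of the final array. A user picks the one member of each positional library that matches the corresponding three bases of the target sequence, then combines these modules in a single reaction with a receiving TALE or TALEN backbone to generate a full-length custom DNA-binding domain. pFusX3-2 is therefore not an expression construct in its own right: it carries no promoter or nuclease domain according to the record and serves purely as a building block for genome-editing reagent assembly.
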