>Addgene plasmid #63348 | pFusX3-2 | depositor partial sequence | sequence record 105214 | pFusX3_AAC
AGTCTTAAGCGTCTCCATGGCCTGACCCCGGACCAAGTGGTGGCTATCGCCAGCAACATTGGCGGCAAGC
AAGCGCTCGAAACGGTGCAGCGGCTGTTGCCGGTGCTGTGCCAGGACCATGGCCTCACACCCGATCAGGT
CGTGGCTATCGCCAGCAACATTGGCGGCAAGCAAGCGCTCGAAACGGTGCAGCGGCTGTTGCCGGTGCTG
TGCCAGGACCATGGCCTGACCCCGGACCAAGTGGTGGCTATCGCCAGCCACGATGGCGGCAAGCAAGCGC
TCGAAACGGTGCAGCGGCTGTTGCCGGTGCTGTGCCAGGACCATGGCCTGCGAGACGTC
