>Addgene plasmid #63348 | pFusX3-2 | depositor partial sequence | sequence record 105215 | FusX3
CGTCTCCATGGCCTGACCCCGGACCAAGTGGTGGCTATCGAGACCGGCGCCGCTACGGGCGCGTCCCATT
CGCCATTCAGGCTGCGCAACTGTTGGGAAGGGCGATCGGTGCGGGCTCTTCGCTATTACGCCAGCTGGCG
AAAGGGGGATGTGCTGCAAGGCGATTAAGTTGGGAACGCCAGGGTTTTCCCAGTCACGACGTTGTAAAAC
GACGGCCAGTGAGCGCGCGTAATCGACTCACTATAGGGCGAATTGGGTACCGGGCCCCCCCTCGAGGTCC
TCCAGCTTTTGTTCCCTTTAGTGAGGGTTAATTGCGCGCTTGGCGTAATCATGGTCATAGCTGTTTCCTG
TGTGAAATTGTTATCCGCTCACAATTCCACACAACATACGAGCCGGAAGCATAAAGTGTAAAGCCTGGGG
TGCCTAATGAGTGAGCTAACTCACATTAATTGCGTTGCGCTCACTGCCCGCTTTCCACCGGTGGTCTCTG
GCGGCAAGCAAGCGCTCGAAACGGTGCAGCGGCTGTTGCCGGTGCTGTGCCAGGACCATGGCCTGCGAGA
CGTCTAGACCAGCCAGGACAGAAATGCCTCGACTTCGCTGCTACCCAAGGTTGCCGGGTGACGCACACCG
TGGAAACGGATGAAGGCACGAACCCAGTGGACATAAGCCTGTTCGGTTCGTAAGCTGTAATGCAAGTAGC
GTATGCGCTCACGCAACTGGTCCAGAACCTTGACCGAACGCAGCGGTGGTAACGGCGCAGTGGCGGTTTT
CATGGCTTGTTATGACTGTTTTTTTGGGGTACAGTCTATGCCTCGGGCATCCAAGCAGCAAGCGCGTTAC
GCCGTGGGTCGATGTTTGATGTTATGGAGCAGCAACGATGTTACGCAGCAGGGCAGTCGCCCTAAAACAA
AGTTAAACATTATGAGGGAAGCGGTGATCGCCGAAGTATCGACTCAACTATCAGAGGTAGTTGGCGTCAT
CGAGCGCCATCTCGAACCGACGTTGCTGGCCGTACATTTGTACGGCTCCGCAGTGGATGGCGGCCTGAAG
CCACACAGTGATATTGATTTGCTGGTTACGGTGACCGTAAGGCTTGATGAAACAACGCGGCGAGCTTTGA
TCAACGACCTTTTGGAAACTTCGGCTTCCCCTGGAGAGAGCGAGATTCTCCGCGCTGTAGAAGTCACCAT
TGTTGTGCACGACGACATCATTCCGTGGCGTTATCCAGCTAAGCGCGAACTGCAATTTGGAGAATGGCAG
CGCAATGACATTCTTGCAGGTATCTTCGAGCCAGCCACGATCGACATTGATCTGGCTATCTTGCTGACAA
AAGCAAGAGAACATAGCGTTGCCTTGGTAGGTCCAGCGGCGGAGGAACTCTTTGATCCGGTTCCTGAACA
GGATCTATTTGAGGCGCTAAATGAAACCTTAACGCTATGGAACTCGCCGCCCGACTGGGCTGGCGATGAG
CGAAATGTAGTGCTTACGTTGTCCCGCATTTGGTACAGCGCAGTAACCGGCAAAATCGCGCCGAAGGATG
TCGCTGCCGACTGGGCAATGGAGCGCCTGCCGGCCCAGTATCAGCCCGTCATACTTGAAGCTAGACAGGC
TTATCTTGGACAAGAAGAAGATCGCTTGGCCTCGCGCGCAGATCAGTTGGAAGAATTTGTCCACTACGTG
AAAGGCGAGATCACCAAGGTAGTCGGCAAATAACCCTCGAGCCACCCATGACCAAAATCCCTTAACGTGA
GTTACGCGTCGTTCCACTGAGCGTCAGACCCCGTAGAAAAGATCAAAGGATCTTCTTGAGATCCTTTTTT
TCTGCGCGTAATCTGCTGCTTGCAAACAAAAAAACCACCGCTACCAGCGGTGGTTTGTTTGCCGGATCAA
GAGCTACCAACTCTTTTTCCGAAGGTAACTGGCTTCAGCAGAGCGCAGATACCAAATACTGTCCTTCTAG
TGTAGCCGTAGTTAGGCCACCACTTCAAGAACTCTGTAGCACCGCCTACATACCTCGCTCTGCTAATCCT
GTTACCAGTGGCTGCTGCCAGTGGCGATAAGTCGTGTCTTACCGGGTTGGACTCAAGACGATAGTTACCG
GATAAGGCGCAGCGGTCGGGCTGAACGGGGGGTTCGTGCACACAGCCCAGCTTGGAGCGAACGACCTACA
CCGAACTGAGATACCTACAGCGTGAGCATTGAGAAAGCGCCACGCTTCCCGAAGGGAGAAAGGCGGACAG
GTATCCGGTAAGCGGCAGGGTCGGAACAGGAGAGCGCACGAGGGAGCTTCCAGGGGGAAACGCCTGGTAT
CTTTATAGTCCTGTCGGGTTTCGCCACCTCTGACTTGAGCGTCGATTTTTGTGATGCTCGTCAGGGGGGC
GGAGCCTATGGAAAAACGCCAGCAACGCGGCCTTTTTACGGTTCCTGGCCTTTTGCTGGCCTTTTGCTCA
CATGTTCTTTCCTGCGTTATCCCCTGATTCTGTGGATAACCGTATTACCGCCTTTGAGTGAGCTGATACC
GCTCGCCGCAGCCGAACGACCGAGCGCAGCGAGTCAGTGAGCGAGGAAGCGGAAGAGCGCCCAATACGCA
AACCGCCTCTCCCCGCGCGTTGGCCGATTCATTAATGCAGCTGGCACGACAGGTTTCCCGACTGGAAAGC
GGGCAGTGAGCGCAACGCAATTAATACGCGTACCGCTAGCCAGGAAGAGTTTGTAGAAACGCAAAAAGGC
CATCCGTCAGGATGGCCTTCTGCTTAGTTTGATGCCTGGCAGTTTATGGCGGGCGTCCTGCCCGCCACCC
TCCGGGCCGTTGCTTCACAACGTTCAAATCCGCTCCCGGCGGATTTGTCCTACTCAGGAGAGCGTTCACC
GACAAACAACAGATAAAACGAAAGGCCCAGTCTTCCGACTGAGCCTTTCGTTTTATTTGATGCCTGGCAG
TTCCCTACTCTCGCGTTAACGCTAGCATGGATGTTTTCCCAGTCACGACGTTGTAAAACGACGGCCAGTC
TTAAG
