>Addgene plasmid #63348 | pFusX3-2 | addgene partial sequence | sequence record 115395 | pCR8_R1 5'-cgaaccgaacaggcttatgt-3'
GTGCGTCACCCGGCAACCTTGGGTAGCAGCGAAGTCGAGGCATTTCTGTCCTGGCTGGTCTAGACGTCTC
GCAGGCCATGGTCCTGGCACAGCACCGGCAACAGCCGCTGCACCGTTTCGAGCGCTTGCTTGCCGCCATC
GTGGCTGGCGATAGCCACCACTTGGTCCGGAGTCAGGCCATGGTCCTGGCACAGCACCGGCAACAGCCGC
TGCACCGTTTCGAGCGCTTGCTTGCCGCCAATGTTGCTGGCGATAGCCACGACCTGATCGGGTGTGAGGC
CATGGTCCTGGCACAGCACCGGCAACAGCCGCTGCACCGTTTCGAGCGCTTGCTTGCCGCCAATGTTGCT
GGCGATAGCCACCACTTGGTCCGGGGTCAGGCCATGGAGACGCTTAAGACTGGCCGTCGTTTTACAACGT
CGTGACTGGGAAAACATCCATGCTAGCGTTAACGCGAGAGTAGGGAACTGCCAGGCATCAAATAAAACGA
AAGGCTCAGTCGGAAGACTGGGCCTTTCGTTTTATCTGTTGTTTGTCGGTGAACGCTCTCCTGAGTAGGA
CAAATCCGCCGGGAGCGGATTTGAACGTTGTGAAGCAACGGCCCGGAGGGTGGCGGGCAGGACGCCCGCC
ATAAACTGCCAGGCATCAAACTAAGCAGAAGGCCATCCTGACGGATGGCCTTTTTGCGTTTCTACAAACT
CTTCCTGGCTAGCGGTACGCGTATTAATTGCGTTGCGCTCACTGCCCGCTTTCCAGTCGGGAAACCTG
